Addgene plasmid #26089: pIS1-wt RhoA 3'UTR
Depositing lab: Bob Weinberg. Depositing organization: Whitehead Institute for Biomedical Research. Publication: A pleiotropically acting microRNA, miR-31, inhibits breast cancer metastasis. Valastyan S, Reinhardt F, Benaich N, Calogrias D, Szasz AM, Wang ZC, Brock JE, Richardson AL, Weinberg RA. Cell. 2009 Jun 12. 137(6):1032-46. 10.1016/j.cell.2009.03.047 PubMed 19524507.
Backbone
  Vector backbone: pIS1
  Backbone manufacturer: David Bartel, Addgene plasmid # 12179
  Backbone size w/o insert (bp): 4085
  Vector type: Mammalian Expression, Luciferase
Growth in bacteria
  Bacterial resistance: Ampicillin, 100 μg/mL
  Growth temperature: 37°C
  Growth strain: DH5alpha
  Copy number: High Copy
Gene/Insert
  Gene/Insert name: wt RhoA 3'UTR (alt names: wt RhoA reporter; RhoA)
  Species: H. sapiens (human)
  Insert size (bp): 1061
  Entrez Gene: RHOA (a.k.a. ARH12, ARHA, EDFAOB, RHO12, RHOH12)
  Cloning method: Restriction Enzyme; 5′ cloning site SacI (unknown if destroyed); 3′ cloning site AgeI (unknown if destroyed)
  Sequencing primers: 5′ Rluc-F (ccaggattcttttccaatgc); 3′ EBV-rev
Terms and licenses: Academic/Nonprofit Terms; Industry Terms: Not Available to Industry
Depositor comments: Renilla luciferase reporter controlled by RhoA 3'UTR containing wild-type miR-31 binding sites. The miR-31 motif at nucleotides 145-151 of the human RhoA 3’ UTR is ATCTTGC. The miR-31 motif spanning nucleotides 303-309 of the RhoA 3’ UTR is TCTTGC.
How to cite: pIS1-wt RhoA 3'UTR was a gift from Bob Weinberg (Addgene plasmid # 26089 ; http://n2t.net/addgene:26089 ; RRID:Addgene_26089)
