[The description below was written by a language model from this plasmid's Addgene catalogue record.]
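Description:
pIS1-wt RhoA 3'UTR is a mammalian luciferase reporter plasmid built on the pIS1 backbone (about 4.1 kb without insert), a vector designed for testing microRNA regulation of 3' untranslated regions. It is propagated in E. coli as a high-copy plasmid under ampicillin selection. The record does not include a feature table, and it does not state the promoter driving the reporter, the polyadenylation signal, or the specific bacterial origin of replication. No mammalian selection marker is listed, which is consistent with use in transient transfection.

The payload is a roughly 1.06 kb fragment of the human RHOA 3'UTR, inserted by restriction cloning between SacI and AgeI sites so that it lies downstream of the Renilla luciferase coding sequence. The luciferase transcript therefore carries the RhoA 3'UTR, and its stability and translation become subject to whatever post-transcriptional regulators act on that sequence. According to the depositor's comments, this version retains two wild-type miR-31 binding motifs, one at nucleotides 145–151 and the other at nucleotides 303–309 of the UTR. When miR-31 is present in transfected cells, pairing at these sites is expected to lower Renilla luciferase output.

The construct was made in the context of work on miR-31 as an inhibitor of breast cancer metastasis, where it serves to test whether RhoA is a direct miR-31 target. The "wt" designation implies comparison with site-mutated counterparts. Such assays are usually normalised to a co-transfected second luciferase, though the record describes neither companion construct.
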