>Addgene plasmid #26089 | pIS1-wt RhoA 3'UTR | addgene partial sequence | sequence record 31704 | 26089 with Rluc-F
TGAATTTGTCAAAGTAAAAGGTCTTCATTTTTCGCAAGAAGATGCACCTGATGAAATGGGAAAATATATC
AAATCGTTCGTTGAGCGAGTTCTCAAAAATGAACAATAATTCTAGGAGCTCAACCTTGCTGCAAGCACAG
CCCTTATGCGGTTAATTTTGAAGTGCTGTTTATTAATCTTAGTGTATGATTACTGGCCTTTTTCATTTAT
CTATAATTTACCTAAGATTACAAATCAGAAGTCATCTTGCTACCAGTATTTAGAAGCCAACTATGATTAT
TAACGATGTCCAACCCGTCTGGCCCACCAGGGTCCTTTTGACACTGCTCTAACAGCCCTCCTCTGCACTC
CCACCTGACACACCAGGCGCTAATTCAAGGAATTTCTTAACTTCTTGCTTCTTTCTAGAAAGAGAAACAG
TTGGTAACTTTTGTGAATTAGGCTGTAACTACTTTATAACTAACATGTCCTGCCTATTATCTGTCAGCTG
CAAGGTACTCTGGTGAGTCACCACTTCAGGGCTTTACTCCGTAACAGATTTTGTTGGCATAGCTCTGGGG
TGGGCAGTTTTTTGAAAATGGGCTCAACCAGAAAAGCCCAAGTTCATGCAGCTGTGGCAGAGTTACAGTT
CTGTGGTTTCATGTTAGTTACCTTATAGTTACTGTGTAATTAGTGCCACTTAATGTATGTTACCAAAAAT
AAATATATCTACCCCAGACTAGATGTAGTATTTTTTGTATAATTGGATTTCCTAATACTGTCATCCTCAA
AGAAAGTGTATTGGTTTTTTAAAAAAGAAAGTGTATTTGGAAATAAAGTCAGATGGAAAATTCATTTTTT
AAATTCCCGTTTTGTCACTTTTTCTGATAAAAGATGGCCATATTACCCCTTTTCGG
